Addgene plasmid #76452: RYK gRNA (BRDN0001146690)
Purpose: 3rd generation lentiviral gRNA plasmid targeting human RYK
Depositing lab: John Doench & David Root. Depositing organization: Broad Institute. Publication: Optimized sgRNA design to maximize activity and minimize off-target effects of CRISPR-Cas9. Doench JG, Fusi N, Sullender M, Hegde M, Vaimberg EW, Donovan KF, Smith I, Tothova Z, Wilen C, Orchard R, Virgin HW, Listgarten J, Root DE. Nat Biotechnol. 2016 Jan 18. doi: 10.1038/nbt.3437. PubMed 26780180.
Backbone
  Vector backbone: lentiGuide-Puro
  Backbone manufacturer: Zhang Lab (Addgene plasmid # 52963)
  Vector type: Mammalian Expression, Lentiviral, CRISPR
  Selectable markers: Puromycin
Growth in bacteria
  Bacterial resistance: Ampicillin, 100 μg/mL
  Growth temperature: 37°C
  Growth strain: DH5alpha
  Copy number: High Copy
Gene/Insert
  Gene/Insert name: RYK (alt names: RYK; NM_001005861.2)
  gRNA/shRNA sequence: ACTGAAAGTTGTAAGCTGCG
  Species: H. sapiens (human)
  Entrez Gene: RYK (a.k.a. D3S3195, JTK5, JTK5A, RYK1)
  Promoter: hU6
  Cloning method: Unknown
  Sequencing primers: 5′ U6-F; 3′ pS2-R
Terms and licenses: Academic/Nonprofit Terms; Industry Terms: Not Available to Industry
Depositor comments: The gRNA was designed to target the following Genbank reference sequence(s): NM_001005861.2,NM_002958.3. Note that this plasmid does NOT contain Cas9. It should be used in conjunction with lentiCas9-Blast (Addgene #52962) or otherwise with cell lines already expressing Cas9. Browse the full kinome gRNA library at http://www.addgene.org/pooled-library/broadgpp-human-kinome/ or visit http://www.broadinstitute.org/rnai/public/ for detailed protocols and information.
How to cite: RYK gRNA (BRDN0001146690) was a gift from John Doench & David Root (Addgene plasmid # 76452 ; http://n2t.net/addgene:76452 ; RRID:Addgene_76452)
