[The description below was written by a language model from this plasmid's Addgene catalogue record and pLannotate feature annotations shown in this document.]
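Description:
RYK gRNA (BRDN0001146690) is a third-generation lentiviral CRISPR guide plasmid built on the lentiGuide-Puro backbone and designed to target the human RYK gene, which belongs to a human kinome gRNA collection. It is propagated in E. coli as a high-copy plasmid through a ColE1/pUC-type origin with ampicillin selection from the β-lactamase gene. The backbone also carries an f1 origin, an SV40 origin and poly(A) signal, and remnants of lac and T7/T3 cloning-vector sequences that play no role in the payload.

The transfer cassette is framed by an RSV promoter-driven truncated HIV-1 5' LTR and a self-inactivating ΔU3 3' LTR. This arrangement makes genomic RNA production Tat-independent and leaves the integrated provirus without LTR promoter activity. Between the LTRs lie the Ψ packaging signal with a partial gag region, the Rev response element for nuclear export of the unspliced genome, and a cPPT/CTS that aids nuclear import. A human U6 RNA polymerase III promoter drives the RYK-specific spacer fused to the Streptococcus pyogenes Cas9 guide scaffold. Downstream, the EF-1α core promoter with its intron A expresses puromycin N-acetyltransferase for selecting transduced mammalian cells, followed by a WPRE to enhance transcript stability and expression.

The plasmid does not encode Cas9, so it is meant to be paired with a separate Cas9 lentivector or used in cells that already express Cas9. With Cas9 present, stable delivery of the guide allows targeted disruption of RYK. The guide was designed against two RYK reference transcripts.
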