Features (pLannotate 1.2.2; 29 found; start..end, strand, type, name):
     14..80      +  CDS            small t antigen (fragment): SV40 (simian virus 40) small t antigen
    106..317     +  promoter       EF-1α core promoter: core promoter for human elongation factor EF-1α
    318..1256    +  intron         EF-1α intron A: intron upstream of the start codon of human EF-1α
   1278..1877    +  CDS            PuroR (fragment): puromycin N-acetyltransferase; pac from Streptomyces; confers resistance to puromycin
   1893..2481    +  misc_feature   WPRE: woodchuck hepatitis virus posttranscriptional regulatory element
   2532..2551    +  misc_feature   cPPT/CTS (fragment): central polypurine tract and central termination sequence of HIV-1
   2553..2786    +  LTR            3' LTR (ΔU3): self-inactivating 3' long terminal repeat (LTR) from HIV-1
   2864..2985    +  polyA_signal   SV40 poly(A) signal: SV40 polyadenylation signal
   3025..3160    +  rep_origin     SV40 ori: SV40 origin of replication
   3181..3199    -  promoter       T7 promoter: promoter for bacteriophage T7 RNA polymerase
   3207..3362    +  CDS            lacZα (fragment): LacZα fragment of β-galactosidase; lacZ fragment
   3367..3795    +  rep_origin     f1 ori (sequence partly withheld): f1 bacteriophage origin of replication; arrow indicates direction of (+) strand synthesis
   3848..3952    +  promoter       AmpR promoter: bla
   3953..4813    +  CDS            AmpR: β-lactamase; bla; confers resistance to ampicillin, carbenicillin, and related antibiotics
   4984..5572    +  rep_origin     ori: high-copy-number ColE1/pMB1/pBR322/pUC origin of replication
   5755..5847    +  CDS            lacI (fragment): lac repressor; lacI; The lac repressor binds to the lac operator to inhibit transcription in E. coli. This inhibition can be relieved by adding lactose or isopropyl-β-D-thiogalactopyranoside (IPTG).
   5860..5881    +  protein_bind   CAP binding site: CAP binding activates transcription in the presence of cAMP. E. coli catabolite activator protein
   5896..5926    +  promoter       lac promoter: promoter for the E. coli lac operon
   5934..5950    +  protein_bind   lac operator: The lac repressor binds to the lac operator to inhibit transcription in E. coli. This inhibition can be relieved by adding lactose or isopropyl-β-D-thiogalactopyranoside (IPTG). lac repressor encoded by lacI
   5995..6013    +  promoter       T3 promoter: promoter for bacteriophage T3 RNA polymerase
   6041..6267    +  promoter       RSV promoter: Rous sarcoma virus enhancer/promoter
   6268..6448    +  LTR            5' LTR (truncated): truncated 5' long terminal repeat (LTR) from HIV-1
   6495..6620    +  misc_feature   HIV-1 Ψ: packaging signal of human immunodeficiency virus type 1
   6604..6967    +  CDS            HIV-1 gag (fragment): gag protein from human immunodeficiency virus 1; gag
   7113..7346    +  misc_feature   RRE: The Rev response element (RRE) of HIV-1 allows for Rev-dependent mRNA export from the nucleus to the cytoplasm.
   7723..7749    +  CDS            Rev (fragment): human immunodeficiency virus 1 (HIV-1) Rev protein; rev; enhances nuclear export of unspliced and incompletely spliced viral mRNAs
   7753..7993    +  promoter       U6 promoter: RNA polymerase III promoter for human U6 snRNA
   8023..8098    +  misc_RNA       gRNA scaffold: guide RNA scaffold for the Streptococcus pyogenes CRISPR/Cas9 system
   8154..8271    +  misc_feature   cPPT/CTS: central polypurine tract and central termination sequence of HIV-1
>Addgene plasmid #76452 | RYK gRNA (BRDN0001146690) | addgene full sequence | sequence record 185866 | Addgene Assembled Sequence
CCCGGGTGCAAAGATGGATAAAGTTTTAAACAGAGAGGAATCTTTGCAGCTAATGGACCTTCTAGGTCTT
GAAAGGAGTGGGAATTGGCTCCGGTGCCCGTCAGTGGGCAGAGCGCACATCGCCCACAGTCCCCGAGAAG
TTGGGGGGAGGGGTCGGCAATTGATCCGGTGCCTAGAGAAGGTGGCGCGGGGTAAACTGGGAAAGTGATG
TCGTGTACTGGCTCCGCCTTTTTCCCGAGGGTGGGGGAGAACCGTATATAAGTGCAGTAGTCGCCGTGAA
CGTTCTTTTTCGCAACGGGTTTGCCGCCAGAACACAGGTAAGTGCCGTGTGTGGTTCCCGCGGGCCTGGC
CTCTTTACGGGTTATGGCCCTTGCGTGCCTTGAATTACTTCCACCTGGCTGCAGTACGTGATTCTTGATC
CCGAGCTTCGGGTTGGAAGTGGGTGGGAGAGTTCGAGGCCTTGCGCTTAAGGAGCCCCTTCGCCTCGTGC
TTGAGTTGAGGCCTGGCCTGGGCGCTGGGGCCGCCGCGTGCGAATCTGGTGGCACCTTCGCGCCTGTCTC
GCTGCTTTCGATAAGTCTCTAGCCATTTAAAATTTTTGATGACCTGCTGCGACGCTTTTTTTCTGGCAAG
ATAGTCTTGTAAATGCGGGCCAAGATCTGCACACTGGTATTTCGGTTTTTGGGGCCGCGGGCGGCGACGG
GGCCCGTGCGTCCCAGCGCACATGTTCGGCGAGGCGGGGCCTGCGAGCGCGGCCACCGAGAATCGGACGG
GGGTAGTCTCAAGCTGGCCGGCCTGCTCTGGTGCCTGGCCTCGCGCCGCCGTGTATCGCCCCGCCCTGGG
CGGCAAGGCTGGCCCGGTCGGCACCAGTTGCGTGAGCGGAAAGATGGCCGCTTCCCGGCCCTGCTGCAGG
GAGCTCAAAATGGAGGACGCGGCGCTCGGGAGAGCGGGCGGGTGAGTCACCCACACAAAGGAAAAGGGCC
TTTCCGTCCTCAGCCGTCGCTTCATGTGACTCCACGGAGTACCGGGCGCCGTCCAGGCACCTCGATTAGT
TCTCGAGCTTTTGGAGTACGTCGTCTTTAGGTTGGGGGGAGGGGTTTTATGCGATGGAGTTTCCCCACAC
TGAGTGGGTGGAGACTGAAGTTAGGCCAGCTTGGCACTTGATGTAATTCTCCTTGGAATTTGCCCTTTTT
GAGTTTGGATCTTGGTTCATTCTCAAGCCTCAGACAGTGGTTCAAAGTTTTTTTCTTCCATTTCAGGTGT
CGTGACGTACGGCCACCATGACCGAGTACAAGCCCACGGTGCGCCTCGCCACCCGCGACGACGTCCCCAG
GGCCGTACGCACCCTCGCCGCCGCGTTCGCCGACTACCCCGCCACGCGCCACACCGTCGATCCGGACCGC
CACATCGAGCGGGTCACCGAGCTGCAAGAACTCTTCCTCACGCGCGTCGGGCTCGACATCGGCAAGGTGT
GGGTCGCGGACGACGGCGCCGCCGTGGCGGTCTGGACCACGCCGGAGAGCGTCGAAGCGGGGGCGGTGTT
CGCCGAGATCGGCCCGCGCATGGCCGAGTTGAGCGGTTCCCGGCTGGCCGCGCAGCAACAGATGGAAGGC
CTCCTGGCGCCGCACCGGCCCAAGGAGCCCGCGTGGTTCCTGGCCACCGTCGGAGTCTCGCCCGACCACC
AGGGCAAGGGTCTGGGCAGCGCCGTCGTGCTCCCCGGAGTGGAGGCGGCCGAGCGCGCCGGGGTGCCCGC
CTTCCTGGAGACCTCCGCGCCCCGCAACCTCCCCTTCTACGAGCGGCTCGGCTTCACCGTCACCGCCGAC
GTCGAGGTGCCCGAAGGACCGCGCACCTGGTGCATGACCCGCAAGCCCGGTGCCTGAACGCGTTAAGTCG
ACAATCAACCTCTGGATTACAAAATTTGTGAAAGATTGACTGGTATTCTTAACTATGTTGCTCCTTTTAC
GCTATGTGGATACGCTGCTTTAATGCCTTTGTATCATGCTATTGCTTCCCGTATGGCTTTCATTTTCTCC
TCCTTGTATAAATCCTGGTTGCTGTCTCTTTATGAGGAGTTGTGGCCCGTTGTCAGGCAACGTGGCGTGG
TGTGCACTGTGTTTGCTGACGCAACCCCCACTGGTTGGGGCATTGCCACCACCTGTCAGCTCCTTTCCGG
GACTTTCGCTTTCCCCCTCCCTATTGCCACGGCGGAACTCATCGCCGCCTGCCTTGCCCGCTGCTGGACA
GGGGCTCGGCTGTTGGGCACTGACAATTCCGTGGTGTTGTCGGGGAAATCATCGTCCTTTCCTTGGCTGC
TCGCCTGTGTTGCCACCTGGATTCTGCGCGGGACGTCCTTCTGCTACGTCCCTTCGGCCCTCAATCCAGC
GGACCTTCCTTCCCGCGGCCTGCTGCCGGCTCTGCGGCCTCTTCCGCGTCTTCGCCTTCGCCCTCAGACG
AGTCGGATCTCCCTTTGGGCCGCCTCCCCGCGTCGACTTTAAGACCAATGACTTACAAGGCAGCTGTAGA
TCTTAGCCACTTTTTAAAAGAAAAGGGGGGACTGGAAGGGCTAATTCACTCCCAACGAAGACAAGATCTG
CTTTTTGCTTGTACTGGGTCTCTCTGGTTAGACCAGATCTGAGCCTGGGAGCTCTCTGGCTAACTAGGGA
ACCCACTGCTTAAGCCTCAATAAAGCTTGCCTTGAGTGCTTCAAGTAGTGTGTGCCCGTCTGTTGTGTGA
CTCTGGTAACTAGAGATCCCTCAGACCCTTTTAGTCAGTGTGGAAAATCTCTAGCAGTACGTATAGTAGT
TCATGTCATCTTATTATTCAGTATTTATAACTTGCAAAGAAATGAATATCAGAGAGTGAGAGGAACTTGT
TTATTGCAGCTTATAATGGTTACAAATAAAGCAATAGCATCACAAATTTCACAAATAAAGCATTTTTTTC
ACTGCATTCTAGTTGTGGTTTGTCCAAACTCATCAATGTATCTTATCATGTCTGGCTCTAGCTATCCCGC
CCCTAACTCCGCCCATCCCGCCCCTAACTCCGCCCAGTTCCGCCCATTCTCCGCCCCATGGCTGACTAAT
TTTTTTTATTTATGCAGAGGCCGAGGCCGCCTCGGCCTCTGAGCTATTCCAGAAGTAGTGAGGAGGCTTT
TTTGGAGGCCTAGGGACGTACCCAATTCGCCCTATAGTGAGTCGTATTACGCGCGCTCACTGGCCGTCGT
TTTACAACGTCGTGACTGGGAAAACCCTGGCGTTACCCAACTTAATCGCCTTGCAGCACATCCCCCTTTC
GCCAGCTGGCGTAATAGCGAAGAGGCCCGCACCGATCGCCCTTCCCAACAGTTGCGCAGCCTGAATGGCG
AATGGG
[124 nt withheld, positions 3367-3490]
C
[91 nt withheld, positions 3492-3582]
A
[49 nt withheld, positions 3584-3632]
CCTTTGACGTTGGAGTCCACGTTCTTT
[37 nt withheld, positions 3660-3696]
ACCCTATCTCGGTCTATTCTTTTGATTTATAAGGGATTTTGCCGATTTCGGCCTATTGGTTAAAAAATGA
GCTGATTTAACAAAAATTTAACGCGAATTTTAACAAAATATTAACGCTTACAATTTAGGTGGCACTTTTC
GGGGAAATGTGCGCGGAACCCCTATTTGTTTATTTTTCTAAATACATTCAAATATGTATCCGCTCATGAG
ACAATAACCCTGATAAATGCTTCAATAATATTGAAAAAGGAAGAGTATGAGTATTCAACATTTCCGTGTC
GCCCTTATTCCCTTTTTTGCGGCATTTTGCCTTCCTGTTTTTGCTCACCCAGAAACGCTGGTGAAAGTAA
AAGATGCTGAAGATCAGTTGGGTGCACGAGTGGGTTACATCGAACTGGATCTCAACAGCGGTAAGATCCT
TGAGAGTTTTCGCCCCGAAGAACGTTTTCCAATGATGAGCACTTTTAAAGTTCTGCTATGTGGCGCGGTA
TTATCCCGTATTGACGCCGGGCAAGAGCAACTCGGTCGCCGCATACACTATTCTCAGAATGACTTGGTTG
AGTACTCACCAGTCACAGAAAAGCATCTTACGGATGGCATGACAGTAAGAGAATTATGCAGTGCTGCCAT
AACCATGAGTGATAACACTGCGGCCAACTTACTTCTGACAACGATCGGAGGACCGAAGGAGCTAACCGCT
TTTTTGCACAACATGGGGGATCATGTAACTCGCCTTGATCGTTGGGAACCGGAGCTGAATGAAGCCATAC
CAAACGACGAGCGTGACACCACGATGCCTGTAGCAATGGCAACAACGTTGCGCAAACTATTAACTGGCGA
ACTACTTACTCTAGCTTCCCGGCAACAATTAATAGACTGGATGGAGGCGGATAAAGTTGCAGGACCACTT
CTGCGCTCGGCCCTTCCGGCTGGCTGGTTTATTGCTGATAAATCTGGAGCCGGTGAGCGTGGGTCTCGCG
GTATCATTGCAGCACTGGGGCCAGATGGTAAGCCCTCCCGTATCGTAGTTATCTACACGACGGGGAGTCA
GGCAACTATGGATGAACGAAATAGACAGATCGCTGAGATAGGTGCCTCACTGATTAAGCATTGGTAACTG
TCAGACCAAGTTTACTCATATATACTTTAGATTGATTTAAAACTTCATTTTTAATTTAAAAGGATCTAGG
TGAAGATCCTTTTTGATAATCTCATGACCAAAATCCCTTAACGTGAGTTTTCGTTCCACTGAGCGTCAGA
CCCCGTAGAAAAGATCAAAGGATCTTCTTGAGATCCTTTTTTTCTGCGCGTAATCTGCTGCTTGCAAACA
AAAAAACCACCGCTACCAGCGGTGGTTTGTTTGCCGGATCAAGAGCTACCAACTCTTTTTCCGAAGGTAA
CTGGCTTCAGCAGAGCGCAGATACCAAATACTGTTCTTCTAGTGTAGCCGTAGTTAGGCCACCACTTCAA
GAACTCTGTAGCACCGCCTACATACCTCGCTCTGCTAATCCTGTTACCAGTGGCTGCTGCCAGTGGCGAT
AAGTCGTGTCTTACCGGGTTGGACTCAAGACGATAGTTACCGGATAAGGCGCAGCGGTCGGGCTGAACGG
GGGGTTCGTGCACACAGCCCAGCTTGGAGCGAACGACCTACACCGAACTGAGATACCTACAGCGTGAGCT
ATGAGAAAGCGCCACGCTTCCCGAAGGGAGAAAGGCGGACAGGTATCCGGTAAGCGGCAGGGTCGGAACA
GGAGAGCGCACGAGGGAGCTTCCAGGGGGAAACGCCTGGTATCTTTATAGTCCTGTCGGGTTTCGCCACC
TCTGACTTGAGCGTCGATTTTTGTGATGCTCGTCAGGGGGGCGGAGCCTATGGAAAAACGCCAGCAACGC
GGCCTTTTTACGGTTCCTGGCCTTTTGCTGGCCTTTTGCTCACATGTTCTTTCCTGCGTTATCCCCTGAT
TCTGTGGATAACCGTATTACCGCCTTTGAGTGAGCTGATACCGCTCGCCGCAGCCGAACGACCGAGCGCA
GCGAGTCAGTGAGCGAGGAAGCGGAAGAGCGCCCAATACGCAAACCGCCTCTCCCCGCGCGTTGGCCGAT
TCATTAATGCAGCTGGCACGACAGGTTTCCCGACTGGAAAGCGGGCAGTGAGCGCAACGCAATTAATGTG
AGTTAGCTCACTCATTAGGCACCCCAGGCTTTACACTTTATGCTTCCGGCTCGTATGTTGTGTGGAATTG
TGAGCGGATAACAATTTCACACAGGAAACAGCTATGACCATGATTACGCCAAGCGCGCAATTAACCCTCA
CTAAAGGGAACAAAAGCTGGAGCTGCAAGCTTAATGTAGTCTTATGCAATACTCTTGTAGTCTTGCAACA
TGGTAACGATGAGTTAGCAACATGCCTTACAAGGAGAGAAAAAGCACCGTGCATGCCGATTGGTGGAAGT
AAGGTGGTACGATCGTGCCTTATTAGGAAGGCAACAGACGGGTCTGACATGGATTGGACGAACCACTGAA
TTGCCGCATTGCAGAGATATTGTATTTAAGTGCCTAGCTCGATACATAAACGGGTCTCTCTGGTTAGACC
AGATCTGAGCCTGGGAGCTCTCTGGCTAACTAGGGAACCCACTGCTTAAGCCTCAATAAAGCTTGCCTTG
AGTGCTTCAAGTAGTGTGTGCCCGTCTGTTGTGTGACTCTGGTAACTAGAGATCCCTCAGACCCTTTTAG
TCAGTGTGGAAAATCTCTAGCAGTGGCGCCCGAACAGGGACTTGAAAGCGAAAGGGAAACCAGAGGAGCT
CTCTCGACGCAGGACTCGGCTTGCTGAAGCGCGCACGGCAAGAGGCGAGGGGCGGCGACTGGTGAGTACG
CCAAAAATTTTGACTAGCGGAGGCTAGAAGGAGAGAGATGGGTGCGAGAGCGTCAGTATTAAGCGGGGGA
GAATTAGATCGCGATGGGAAAAAATTCGGTTAAGGCCAGGGGGAAAGAAAAAATATAAATTAAAACATAT
AGTATGGGCAAGCAGGGAGCTAGAACGATTCGCAGTTAATCCTGGCCTGTTAGAAACATCAGAAGGCTGT
AGACAAATACTGGGACAGCTACAACCATCCCTTCAGACAGGATCAGAAGAACTTAGATCATTATATAATA
CAGTAGCAACCCTCTATTGTGTGCATCAAAGGATAGAGATAAAAGACACCAAGGAAGCTTTAGACAAGAT
AGAGGAAGAGCAAAACAAAAGTAAGACCACCGCACAGCAAGCGGCCGCTGATCTTCAGACCTGGAGGAGG
AGATATGAGGGACAATTGGAGAAGTGAATTATATAAATATAAAGTAGTAAAAATTGAACCATTAGGAGTA
GCACCCACCAAGGCAAAGAGAAGAGTGGTGCAGAGAGAAAAAAGAGCAGTGGGAATAGGAGCTTTGTTCC
TTGGGTTCTTGGGAGCAGCAGGAAGCACTATGGGCGCAGCGTCAATGACGCTGACGGTACAGGCCAGACA
ATTATTGTCTGGTATAGTGCAGCAGCAGAACAATTTGCTGAGGGCTATTGAGGCGCAACAGCATCTGTTG
CAACTCACAGTCTGGGGCATCAAGCAGCTCCAGGCAAGAATCCTGGCTGTGGAAAGATACCTAAAGGATC
AACAGCTCCTGGGGATTTGGGGTTGCTCTGGAAAACTCATTTGCACCACTGCTGTGCCTTGGAATGCTAG
TTGGAGTAATAAATCTCTGGAACAGATTTGGAATCACACGACCTGGATGGAGTGGGACAGAGAAATTAAC
AATTACACAAGCTTAATACACTCCTTAATTGAAGAATCGCAAAACCAGCAAGAAAAGAATGAACAAGAAT
TATTGGAATTAGATAAATGGGCAAGTTTGTGGAATTGGTTTAACATAACAAATTGGCTGTGGTATATAAA
ATTATTCATAATGATAGTAGGAGGCTTGGTAGGTTTAAGAATAGTTTTTGCTGTACTTTCTATAGTGAAT
AGAGTTAGGCAGGGATATTCACCATTATCGTTTCAGACCCACCTCCCAACCCCGAGGGGACCCAGAGAGG
GCCTATTTCCCATGATTCCTTCATATTTGCATATACGATACAAGGCTGTTAGAGAGATAATTAGAATTAA
TTTGACTGTAAACACAAAGATATTAGTACAAAATACGTGACGTAGAAAGTAATAATTTCTTGGGTAGTTT
GCAGTTTTAAAATTATGTTTTAAAATGGACTATCATATGCTTACCGTAACTTGAAAGTATTTCGATTTCT
TGGCTTTATATATCTTGTGGAAAGGACGAAACACCGACTGAAAGTTGTAAGCTGCGGTTTTAGAGCTAGA
AATAGCAAGTTAAAATAAGGCTAGTCCGTTATCAACTTGAAAAAGTGGCACCGAGTCGGTGCTTTTTTAA
GCTTGGCGTAACTAGATCTTGAGACAAATGGCAGTATTCATCCACAATTTTAAAAGAAAAGGGGGGATTG
GGGGGTACAGTGCAGGGGAAAGAATAGTAGACATAATAGCAACAGACATACAAACTAAAGAATTACAAAA
ACAAATTACAAAAATTCAAAATTTTCGGGTTTATTACAGGGACAGCAGAGATCCACTTTGGCGCCGGCTC
GAGGGGG
