>Addgene plasmid #76452 | RYK gRNA (BRDN0001146690) | depositor partial sequence | sequence record 143912 | Target Sequence
ACTGAAAGTTGTAAGCTGCG
