>Addgene plasmid #76452 | RYK gRNA (BRDN0001146690) | addgene partial sequence | sequence record 185865 | hU6-F
TAGAAAGTAATAATTTCTTGGGTAGTTTGCAGTTTTAAAATTATGTTTTAAAATGGACTATCATATGCTT
ACCGTAACTTGAAAGTATTTCGATTTCTTGGCTTTATATATCTTGTGGAAAGGACGAAACACCGACTGAA
AGTTGTAAGCTGCGGTTTTAGAGCTAGAAATAGCAAGTTAAAATAAGGCTAGTCCGTTATCAACTTGAAA
AAGTGGCACCGAGTCGGTGCTTTTTTAAGCTTGGCGTAACTAGATCTTGAGACAAATGGCAGTATTCATC
CACAATTTTAAAAGAAAAGGGGGGATTGGGGGGTACAGTGCAGGGGAAAGAATAGTAGACATAATAGCAA
CAGACATACAAACTAAAGAATTACAAAAACAAATTACAAAAATTCAAAATTTTCGGGTTTATTACAGGGA
CAGCAGAGATCCACTTTGGCGCCGGCTCGAGGGGGCCCGGGTGCAAAGATGGATAAAGTTTTAAACAGAG
AGGAATCTTTGCAGCTAATGGACCTTCTAGGTCTTGAAAGGAGTGGGAATTGGCTCCGGTGCCCGTCAGT
GGGCAGAGCG
